Addgene plasmid #106822: gh152
Purpose: expression of gRNA targeting GLT8D2
Depositing lab: Eric-Paul Bennett. Depositing organization: University of Copenhagen. Publication: A validated gRNA library for CRISPR/Cas9 targeting of the human glycosyltransferase genome. Narimatsu Y, Joshi HJ, Zhang Y, Gomes C, Chen YH, Lorenzetti F, Furukawa S, Schjoldager K, Hansen L, Clausen H, Bennett EP, Wandall HH. Glycobiology. 2018 Jan 5. pii: 4791732. doi: 10.1093/glycob/cwx101. PubMed 29315387.
Backbone
  Vector backbone: EPB104
  Backbone manufacturer: Eric-Paul Bennett (Addgene plasmid # 68369)
  Backbone size w/o insert (bp): 2376
  Vector type: Mammalian Expression
Growth in bacteria
  Bacterial resistance: Ampicillin, 100 μg/mL
  Growth temperature: 37°C
  Growth strain: DH5alpha
  Copy number: High Copy
Gene/Insert
  Gene/Insert name: GLT8D2
  gRNA/shRNA sequence: GCTATTGATGGCAGCCATAG
  Species: H. sapiens (human)
  Entrez Gene: GLT8D2 (a.k.a. FLJ31494)
  Cloning method: Restriction Enzyme; 5′ cloning site unknown (unknown if destroyed); 3′ cloning site unknown (unknown if destroyed)
  Sequencing primers: 5′ T7NP
Terms and licenses: Academic/Nonprofit Terms; Industry Terms: Not Available to Industry
How to cite: gh152 was a gift from Eric-Paul Bennett (Addgene plasmid # 106822 ; http://n2t.net/addgene:106822 ; RRID:Addgene_106822)
