[The description below was written by a language model from this plasmid's Addgene catalogue record and pLannotate feature annotations shown in this document.]
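Description:
gh152 is a small (about 2.7 kb) mammalian guide RNA expression plasmid built on the EPB104 backbone, carrying a single gRNA directed against human GLT8D2, a gene included among the glycosyltransferase targets of the library this plasmid belongs to. It is one member of a validated gRNA collection designed for CRISPR/Cas9 targeting of the human glycosyltransferase genes. In bacteria the plasmid is maintained at high copy through a ColE1/pUC-type origin and selected with ampicillin via the β-lactamase gene and its native promoter. The annotation also picks up short fragments of an M13 origin, lacZα, lacI and an RSF origin. These appear to be remnants of the parental cloning vector, not working parts.

The functional cassette consists of the human U6 promoter, an RNA polymerase III promoter suited to producing short, uncapped transcripts, followed by a short gap in the annotation where the GLT8D2-specific protospacer is expected to sit, and then the Streptococcus pyogenes gRNA scaffold. Transcription therefore yields a complete single guide RNA that can direct SpCas9 to the GLT8D2 locus. A T7 promoter lies just upstream of the U6 promoter and corresponds to the listed sequencing primer site. The plasmid encodes no Cas9 and no mammalian selection marker or reporter, so the nuclease must be supplied separately, for example by co-transfection or by using a Cas9-expressing cell line. The restriction sites used to insert the guide are not recorded. Its typical use is knockout or editing of GLT8D2 in human cells for studies of glycosylation.
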