Features (pLannotate 1.2.2; 10 found; start..end, strand, type, name):
      3..134     -  rep_origin     M13 ori (fragment): M13 bacteriophage origin of replication; arrow indicates direction of (+) strand synthesis
    155..311     -  CDS            lacZα (fragment): LacZα fragment of β-galactosidase; lacZ fragment
    320..338     +  promoter       T7 promoter: promoter for bacteriophage T7 RNA polymerase
    398..638     +  promoter       U6 promoter: RNA polymerase III promoter for human U6 snRNA
    667..742     +  misc_RNA       gRNA scaffold: guide RNA scaffold for the Streptococcus pyogenes CRISPR/Cas9 system
    789..836     -  CDS            lacI (fragment): lac repressor; lacI; The lac repressor binds to the lac operator to inhibit transcription in E. coli. This inhibition can be relieved by adding lactose or isopropyl-β-D-thiogalactopyranoside (IPTG).
    873..913     -  rep_origin     RSF ori (fragment): Plasmids containing the RSF 1030 origin of replication can be propagated in E. coli cells that contain additional plasmids with compatible origins.
    991..1579    -  rep_origin     ori: high-copy-number ColE1/pMB1/pBR322/pUC origin of replication
   1750..2610    -  CDS            AmpR: β-lactamase; bla; confers resistance to ampicillin, carbenicillin, and related antibiotics
   2611..2715    -  promoter       AmpR promoter: bla
>Addgene plasmid #106822 | gh152 | addgene full sequence | sequence record 221366 | Addgene Assembled Full Sequence
CTAAATTGTAAGCGTTAATATTTTGTTAAAATTCGCGTTAAATTTTTGTTAAATCAGCTCATTTTTTAAC
CAATAGGCCGAAATCGGCAAAATCCCTTATAAATCAAAAGAATAGACCGAGATAGGGTTGAGTGGCCGCT
ACAGGGCGCTCCCATTCGCCATTCAGGCTGCGCAACTGTTGGGAAGGGCGTTTCGGTGCGGGCCTCTTCG
CTATTACGCCAGCTGGCGAAAGGGGGATGTGCTGCAAGGCGATTAAGTTGGGTAACGCCAGGGTTTTCCC
AGTCACGACGTTGTAAAACGACGGCCAGTGAGCGCGACGTAATACGACTCACTATAGGGCGAATTGGCGG
AAGGCCGTCAAGGCCACGTGTCTTGTCCAGAGCTCGATATCGAATTCGAGGGCCTATTTCCCATGATTCC
TTCATATTTGCATATACGATACAAGGCTGTTAGAGAGATAATTGGAATTAATTTGACTGTAAACACAAAG
ATATTAGTACAAAATACGTGACGTAGAAAGTAATAATTTCTTGGGTAGTTTGCAGTTTTAAAATTATGTT
TTAAAATGGACTATCATATGCTTACCGTAACTTGAAAGTATTTCGATTTCTTGGCTTTATATATCTTGTG
GAAAGGACGAAACACCGCTATTGATGGCAGCCATAGGTTTTAGAGCTAGAAATAGCAAGTTAAAATAAGG
CTAGTCCGTTATCAACTTGAAAAAGTGGCACCGAGTCGGTGCTTTTTTTGGTACCTGGAGCACAAGACTG
GCCTCATGGGCCTTCCGCTCACTGCCCGCTTTCCAGTCGGGAAACCTGTCGTGCCAGCTGCATTAACATG
GTCATAGCTGTTTCCTTGCGTATTGGGCGCTCTCCGCTTCCTCGCTCACTGACTCGCTGCGCTCGGTCGT
TCGGGTAAAGCCTGGGGTGCCTAATGAGCAAAAGGCCAGCAAAAGGCCAGGAACCGTAAAAAGGCCGCGT
TGCTGGCGTTTTTCCATAGGCTCCGCCCCCCTGACGAGCATCACAAAAATCGACGCTCAAGTCAGAGGTG
GCGAAACCCGACAGGACTATAAAGATACCAGGCGTTTCCCCCTGGAAGCTCCCTCGTGCGCTCTCCTGTT
CCGACCCTGCCGCTTACCGGATACCTGTCCGCCTTTCTCCCTTCGGGAAGCGTGGCGCTTTCTCATAGCT
CACGCTGTAGGTATCTCAGTTCGGTGTAGGTCGTTCGCTCCAAGCTGGGCTGTGTGCACGAACCCCCCGT
TCAGCCCGACCGCTGCGCCTTATCCGGTAACTATCGTCTTGAGTCCAACCCGGTAAGACACGACTTATCG
CCACTGGCAGCAGCCACTGGTAACAGGATTAGCAGAGCGAGGTATGTAGGCGGTGCTACAGAGTTCTTGA
AGTGGTGGCCTAACTACGGCTACACTAGAAGAACAGTATTTGGTATCTGCGCTCTGCTGAAGCCAGTTAC
CTTCGGAAAAAGAGTTGGTAGCTCTTGATCCGGCAAACAAACCACCGCTGGTAGCGGTGGTTTTTTTGTT
TGCAAGCAGCAGATTACGCGCAGAAAAAAAGGATCTCAAGAAGATCCTTTGATCTTTTCTACGGGGTCTG
ACGCTCAGTGGAACGAAAACTCACGTTAAGGGATTTTGGTCATGAGATTATCAAAAAGGATCTTCACCTA
GATCCTTTTAAATTAAAAATGAAGTTTTAAATCAATCTAAAGTATATATGAGTAAACTTGGTCTGACAGT
TACCAATGCTTAATCAGTGAGGCACCTATCTCAGCGATCTGTCTATTTCGTTCATCCATAGTTGCCTGAC
TCCCCGTCGTGTAGATAACTACGATACGGGAGGGCTTACCATCTGGCCCCAGTGCTGCAATGATACCGCG
AGAACCACGCTCACCGGCTCCAGATTTATCAGCAATAAACCAGCCAGCCGGAAGGGCCGAGCGCAGAAGT
GGTCCTGCAACTTTATCCGCCTCCATCCAGTCTATTAATTGTTGCCGGGAAGCTAGAGTAAGTAGTTCGC
CAGTTAATAGTTTGCGCAACGTTGTTGCCATTGCTACAGGCATCGTGGTGTCACGCTCGTCGTTTGGTAT
GGCTTCATTCAGCTCCGGTTCCCAACGATCAAGGCGAGTTACATGATCCCCCATGTTGTGCAAAAAAGCG
GTTAGCTCCTTCGGTCCTCCGATCGTTGTCAGAAGTAAGTTGGCCGCAGTGTTATCACTCATGGTTATGG
CAGCACTGCATAATTCTCTTACTGTCATGCCATCCGTAAGATGCTTTTCTGTGACTGGTGAGTACTCAAC
CAAGTCATTCTGAGAATAGTGTATGCGGCGACCGAGTTGCTCTTGCCCGGCGTCAATACGGGATAATACC
GCGCCACATAGCAGAACTTTAAAAGTGCTCATCATTGGAAAACGTTCTTCGGGGCGAAAACTCTCAAGGA
TCTTACCGCTGTTGAGATCCAGTTCGATGTAACCCACTCGTGCACCCAACTGATCTTCAGCATCTTTTAC
TTTCACCAGCGTTTCTGGGTGAGCAAAAACAGGAAGGCAAAATGCCGCAAAAAAGGGAATAAGGGCGACA
CGGAAATGTTGAATACTCATACTCTTCCTTTTTCAATATTATTGAAGCATTTATCAGGGTTATTGTCTCA
TGAGCGGATACATATTTGAATGTATTTAGAAAAATAAACAAATAGGGGTTCCGCGCACATTTCCCCGAAA
AGTGCCAC
