>Addgene plasmid #106822 | gh152 | addgene partial sequence | sequence record 221367 | hU6-F 5'-GAGGGCCTATTTCCCATGATT-3'
GGAATTAATTTGACTGTAAACACAAAGATATTAGTACAAAATACGTGACGTAGAAAGTAATAATTTCTTG
GGTAGTTTGCAGTTTTAAAATTATGTTTTAAAATGGACTATCATATGCTTACCGTAACTTGAAAGTATTT
CGATTTCTTGGCTTTATATATCTTGTGGAAAGGACGAAACACCGCTATTGATGGCAGCCATAGGTTTTAG
AGCTAGAAATAGCAAGTTAAAATAAGGCTAGTCCGTTATCAACTTGAAAAAGTGGCACCGAGTCGGTGCT
TTTTTTGGTACCTGGAGCACAAGACTGGCCTCATGGGCCTTCCGCTCACTGCCCGCTTTCCAGTCGGGAA
ACCTGTCGTGCCAGCTGCATTAACATGGTCATAGCTGTTTCCTTGCGTATTGGGCGCTCTCCGCTTCCTC
GCTCACTGACTCGCTGCGCTCGGTCGTTCGGGTAAAGCCTGGGGTGCCTAATGAGCAAAAGGCCAGCAAA
AGGCCAGGAACCGTAAAAAGGCCGCGTTGCTGGCGTTTTTCCATAGGCTCCGCCCCCCTGACGAGCATCA
CAAAAATCGACGCTCAAGTCAGAGGTGGCGAAACCCGACAGGACTATAAAGATACCAGGCGTTTCCCCCT
GGAAGCTCCCTCGTGCGCTCTCCTGTTCCGACCCTGCCGCTTACCGGATACCTGTCCGCCTTTCTCCCTT
CGGGAAGCGTGGCGCTTTCTCATAGCTCACGCTGTAGGTATCTCAGTTCGGTGTAGGTCGTTCGCTCCAA
GCTGGGCTGTGTGCACGAACCCCCCGTTCAGCCCGACCGCTGCGCCTTATCCGGTAACTATCGTCTTGAG
TCCAACCCGGTAAGACACGACTTATCGCCACTGGCAGCAGCCACTGGTAACAGGATTAGCAGAGCGAGGT
ATGTAGGCGGTGCTACAGAGTTCTTGAAGTGGTGGCCTAACTACGGCTACACTA
